Addgene plasmid #148689: pT7-EGFP-C1-HsGIGYF2_1-180-LFIENtoDDDAF_AF
Purpose: Mammalian Expression of HsGIGYF2_1-180-LFIENtoDDDAF
Depositing lab: Elisa Izaurralde. Depositing organization: Max Planck Institute for Developmental Biology. Publication: GIGYF1/2 proteins use auxiliary sequences to selectively bind to 4EHP and repress target mRNA expression. Peter D, Weber R, Sandmeir F, Wohlbold L, Helms S, Bawankar P, Valkov E, Igreja C, Izaurralde E. Genes Dev. 2017 Jun 1;31(11):1147-1161. doi: 10.1101/gad.299420.117. Epub 2017 Jul 11. PubMed 28698298.
Backbone
  Vector backbone: Unknown
  Vector type: Mammalian Expression
Growth in bacteria
  Bacterial resistance: Kanamycin, 50 μg/mL
  Growth temperature: 37°C
  Growth strain: DH5alpha
  Copy number: High Copy
Gene/Insert
  Gene/Insert name: HsGIGYF2_1-180-LFIENtoDDDAF
  Species: H. sapiens (human)
  Entrez Gene: GIGYF2 (a.k.a. GYF2, PARK11, PERQ2, PERQ3, TNRC15)
  Cloning method: Unknown
Terms and licenses: Academic/Nonprofit Terms; Industry Terms: Not Available to Industry
Depositor comments: sequence of NCBI: NM_015575.3 or Uniprot.: Q6Y7W6-1 Plasmids from this collection were made available to the research community and donated after the lab closed. Please note that the sequence provided by the depositing laboratory may be theoretical/predicted or based on Sanger sequencing results. There may be discrepancies between sequencing results obtained by Addgene and the depositor sequence. If an Addgene verified sequence is not available, please contact before placing your order to request that our lab fully sequence the plasmid.
How to cite: pT7-EGFP-C1-HsGIGYF2_1-180-LFIENtoDDDAF_AF was a gift from Elisa Izaurralde (Addgene plasmid # 148689 ; http://n2t.net/addgene:148689 ; RRID:Addgene_148689)
