[The description below was written by a language model from this plasmid's Addgene catalogue record and pLannotate feature annotations shown in this document.]
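Description:
pT7-EGFP-C1-HsGIGYF2_1-180-LFIENtoDDDAF_AF is a 5,287-nt mammalian expression plasmid that produces an N-terminally EGFP-tagged fragment of human GIGYF2. The catalogue lists the backbone as unknown, but the name and feature layout point to an EGFP-C1-type vector carrying an added T7 promoter. It replicates in E. coli from a high-copy ColE1/pUC origin and also has an f1 origin for single-stranded DNA production. Selection relies on a single Tn5 NeoR/KanR gene placed behind tandem bacterial (bla-type) and SV40 early promoters and followed by an HSV TK polyadenylation signal, so the same marker gives kanamycin resistance in bacteria and G418 resistance in mammalian cells.

The expression cassette is driven by the CMV immediate-early enhancer and promoter. A T7 promoter sits just upstream of the coding region, which would in principle also allow T7 polymerase-driven transcription. EGFP is followed by a short remnant of the multiple cloning site and then a 540-nt GIGYF2 segment corresponding to residues 1–180, with an SV40 poly(A) signal terminating the transcript. As the name indicates, the insert carries a substitution changing an LFIEN motif to DDDAF; the record does not give its position or explain its effect, nor the meaning of the "AF" suffix. The associated publication concerns how GIGYF1/2 proteins use auxiliary sequences to bind 4EHP selectively and repress target mRNAs, so this mutant is probably intended for testing the contribution of that motif in cell-based interaction or repression assays. Short annotated fragments (HIV-1 LTR, large T antigen, ble, bGH poly(A)) look like partial sequence matches within backbone sequence rather than functional elements. The depositor sequence may be theoretical rather than fully verified.
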