Features (pLannotate 1.2.2; 17 found; start..end, strand, type, name):
     61..364     +  enhancer       CMV enhancer: human cytomegalovirus immediate early enhancer
    365..568     +  promoter       CMV promoter: human cytomegalovirus (CMV) immediate early promoter
    564..597     +  LTR            5' LTR (truncated) (fragment): truncated 5' long terminal repeat (LTR) from HIV-1
    613..631     +  promoter       T7 promoter: promoter for bacteriophage T7 RNA polymerase
    665..1381    +  CDS            EGFP: EGFP is a basic (constitutively fluorescent) green fluorescent protein published in 1996, derived from Aequorea victoria. It is reported to be a rapidly-maturing weak dimer with moderate acid sensitivity.
   1382..1402    +  misc_feature   MCS (fragment): multiple cloning site
   1403..1942    +  CDS            GIGYF2 (fragment): GGYF2_HUMAN - Also known as KIAA0642 From Homo sapiens (Human).
   1968..2052    +  CDS            large T antigen (fragment): large T antigen from SV40 (simian virus 40)
   2075..2196    +  polyA_signal   SV40 poly(A) signal: SV40 polyadenylation signal
   2230..2658    -  rep_origin     f1 ori (sequence partly withheld): f1 bacteriophage origin of replication; arrow indicates direction of (+) strand synthesis
   2685..2789    +  promoter       AmpR promoter: bla
   2791..3148    +  promoter       SV40 promoter: SV40 enhancer and early promoter
   3183..3977    +  CDS            NeoR/KanR: aminoglycoside phosphotransferase from Tn5; aph(3')-II (or nptII); confers resistance to neomycin, kanamycin, and G418 (Geneticin®)
   3998..4150    +  CDS            ble (fragment): BLE_KLEPN - Experimental evidence at protein level: Swiss-Prot protein existence level 1. Binding protein with a strong affinity to the bleomycin family of antibiotics. Binds to CL990; an antimitotic-antibiotic compound. From Klebsiella pneumoniae.
   4209..4256    +  polyA_signal   HSV TK poly(A) signal: herpes simplex virus thymidine kinase polyadenylation signal (Cole and Stacy, 1985)
   4347..4363    -  polyA_signal   bGH poly(A) signal (fragment): bovine growth hormone polyadenylation signal
   4585..5173    +  rep_origin     ori: high-copy-number ColE1/pMB1/pBR322/pUC origin of replication
>Addgene plasmid #148689 | pT7-EGFP-C1-HsGIGYF2_1-180-LFIENtoDDDAF_AF | depositor full sequence | sequence record 291137 | Full Sequence
TAGTTATTAATAGTAATCAATTACGGGGTCATTAGTTCATAGCCCATATATGGAGTTCCGCGTTACATAA
CTTACGGTAAATGGCCCGCCTGGCTGACCGCCCAACGACCCCCGCCCATTGACGTCAATAATGACGTATG
TTCCCATAGTAACGCCAATAGGGACTTTCCATTGACGTCAATGGGTGGAGTATTTACGGTAAACTGCCCA
CTTGGCAGTACATCAAGTGTATCATATGCCAAGTACGCCCCCTATTGACGTCAATGACGGTAAATGGCCC
GCCTGGCATTATGCCCAGTACATGACCTTATGGGACTTTCCTACTTGGCAGTACATCTACGTATTAGTCA
TCGCTATTACCATGGTGATGCGGTTTTGGCAGTACATCAATGGGCGTGGATAGCGGTTTGACTCACGGGG
ATTTCCAAGTCTCCACCCCATTGACGTCAATGGGAGTTTGTTTTGGCACCAAAATCAACGGGACTTTCCA
AAATGTCGTAACAACTCCGCCCCATTGACGCAAATGGGCGGTAGGCGTGTACGGTGGGAGGTCTATATAA
GCAGAGCTCTCTGGCTAACTAGAGAACCCACTGCTTACTGGCTTATCGAAATTAATACGACTCACTATAG
GGAGACCCAAGCTCTAGCGCTACCGGTCGCCACCATGGTGAGCAAGGGCGAGGAGCTGTTCACCGGGGTG
GTGCCCATCCTGGTCGAGCTGGACGGCGACGTAAACGGCCACAAGTTCAGCGTGTCCGGCGAGGGCGAGG
GCGATGCCACCTACGGCAAGCTGACCCTGAAGTTCATCTGCACCACCGGCAAGCTGCCCGTGCCCTGGCC
CACCCTCGTGACCACCCTGACCTACGGCGTGCAGTGCTTCAGCCGCTACCCCGACCACATGAAGCAGCAC
GACTTCTTCAAGTCCGCCATGCCCGAAGGCTACGTCCAGGAGCGCACCATCTTCTTCAAGGACGACGGCA
ACTACAAGACCCGCGCCGAGGTGAAGTTCGAGGGCGACACCCTGGTGAACCGCATCGAGCTGAAGGGCAT
CGACTTCAAGGAGGACGGCAACATCCTGGGGCACAAGCTGGAGTACAACTACAACAGCCACAACGTCTAT
ATCATGGCCGACAAGCAGAAGAACGGCATCAAGGTGAACTTCAAGATCCGCCACAACATCGAGGACGGCA
GCGTGCAGCTCGCCGACCACTACCAGCAGAACACCCCCATCGGCGACGGCCCCGTGCTGCTGCCCGACAA
CCACTACCTGAGCACCCAGTCCGCCCTGAGCAAAGACCCCAACGAGAAGCGCGATCACATGGTCCTGCTG
GAGTTCGTGACCGCCGCCGGGATCACTCTCGGCATGGACGAGCTGTACAAGTCCGGACTCAGATCTCGAG
CTATGGCAGCGGAAACGCAGACACTGAACTTTGGGCCTGAATGGCTCCGAGCTCTGTCCAGTGGTGGGAG
TATTACATCCCCTCCTCTTTCTCCAGCATTGCCGAAGTATAAATTAGCAGATTATCGTTACGGCAGAGAA
GAAATGTTAGCACTTTTCCTTAAAGACAACAAGATACCTTCAGACGACCTGGATAAAGAAGACCTGCCTG
ACCTCCAGGAGGAACCCCTTCCACCATTGGCTCTGGTACCCTTTACAGAAGAAGCACAGAGAAACTTTTC
CATGTCTGTATTCAGTGCTGCTGTCCTGCGATTGACAGGACGAGGAGGAGGAGGAACAGTGGTGGGGGCT
CCTAGAGGTCGAAGTTCTTCAAGAGGGCGAGGCAGAGGCAGAGGTGAATGTGGTTTCTACCAAAGAAGTT
TTGATGAAGTAGAGGGTGTTTTTGGTCGAGGAGGTGGCAGAGAAATGCATAGATCGCAGAGCTGGGAGGA
AAGGGGTGACAGACGTTTTGAAAAACCAGGACGAAAAGATGTAGGGAGACCATGAGGATCCACCGGATCT
AGATAACTGATCATAATCAGCCATACCACATTTGTAGAGGTTTTACTTGCTTTAAAAAACCTCCCACACC
TCCCCCTGAACCTGAAACATAAAATGAATGCAATTGTTGTTGTTAACTTGTTTATTGCAGCTTATAATGG
TTACAAATAAAGCAATAGCATCACAAATTTCACAAATAAAGCATTTTTTTCACTGCATTCTAGTTGTGGT
TTGTCCAAACTCATCAATGTATCTTAACGCGTAAATTGTAAGCGTTAATATTTTGTTAAAATTCGCGTTA
AATTTTTGTTAAATCAGCTCATTTTTTAACCAATAGGCCGAAATCGGCAAAATCCCTTATAAATCAAAAG
AATAGACCGAGATAGGGT
[37 nt withheld, positions 2329-2365]
AAAGAACGTGGACTCCAACGTCAAAGG
[49 nt withheld, positions 2393-2441]
T
[91 nt withheld, positions 2443-2533]
G
[124 nt withheld, positions 2535-2658]
CAGGTGGCACTTTTCGGGGAAATGTGCGCGGAACCCCTATTTGTTTATTTTTCTAAATACATTCAAATAT
GTATCCGCTCATGAGACAATAACCCTGATAAATGCTTCAATAATATTGAAAAAGGAAGAGTCCTGAGGCG
GAAAGAACCAGCTGTGGAATGTGTGTCAGTTAGGGTGTGGAAAGTCCCCAGGCTCCCCAGCAGGCAGAAG
TATGCAAAGCATGCATCTCAATTAGTCAGCAACCAGGTGTGGAAAGTCCCCAGGCTCCCCAGCAGGCAGA
AGTATGCAAAGCATGCATCTCAATTAGTCAGCAACCATAGTCCCGCCCCTAACTCCGCCCATCCCGCCCC
TAACTCCGCCCAGTTCCGCCCATTCTCCGCCCCATGGCTGACTAATTTTTTTTATTTATGCAGAGGCCGA
GGCCGCCTCGGCCTCTGAGCTATTCCAGAAGTAGTGAGGAGGCTTTTTTGGAGGCCTAGGCTTTTGCAAA
GATCGATCAAGAGACAGGATGAGGATCGTTTCGCATGATTGAACAAGATGGATTGCACGCAGGTTCTCCG
GCCGCTTGGGTGGAGAGGCTATTCGGCTATGACTGGGCACAACAGACAATCGGCTGCTCTGATGCCGCCG
TGTTCCGGCTGTCAGCGCAGGGGCGCCCGGTTCTTTTTGTCAAGACCGACCTGTCCGGTGCCCTGAATGA
ACTGCAAGACGAGGCAGCGCGGCTATCGTGGCTGGCCACGACGGGCGTTCCTTGCGCAGCTGTGCTCGAC
GTTGTCACTGAAGCGGGAAGGGACTGGCTGCTATTGGGCGAAGTGCCGGGGCAGGATCTCCTGTCATCTC
ACCTTGCTCCTGCCGAGAAAGTATCCATCATGGCTGATGCAATGCGGCGGCTGCATACGCTTGATCCGGC
TACCTGCCCATTCGACCACCAAGCGAAACATCGCATCGAGCGAGCACGTACTCGGATGGAAGCCGGTCTT
GTCGATCAGGATGATCTGGACGAAGAGCATCAGGGGCTCGCGCCAGCCGAACTGTTCGCCAGGCTCAAGG
CGAGCATGCCCGACGGCGAGGATCTCGTCGTGACCCATGGCGATGCCTGCTTGCCGAATATCATGGTGGA
AAATGGCCGCTTTTCTGGATTCATCGACTGTGGCCGGCTGGGTGTGGCGGACCGCTATCAGGACATAGCG
TTGGCTACCCGTGATATTGCTGAAGAGCTTGGCGGCGAATGGGCTGACCGCTTCCTCGTGCTTTACGGTA
TCGCCGCTCCCGATTCGCAGCGCATCGCCTTCTATCGCCTTCTTGACGAGTTCTTCTGAGCGGGACTCTG
GGGTTCGAAATGACCGACCAAGCGACGCCCAACCTGCCATCACGAGATTTCGATTCCACCGCCGCCTTCT
ATGAAAGGTTGGGCTTCGGAATCGTTTTCCGGGACGCCGGCTGGATGATCCTCCAGCGCGGGGATCTCAT
GCTGGAGTTCTTCGCCCACCCTAGGGGGAGGCTAACTGAAACACGGAAGGAGACAATACCGGAAGGAACC
CGCGCTATGACGGCAATAAAAAGACAGAATAAAACGCACGGTGTTGGGTCGTTTGTTCATAAACGCGGGG
TTCGGTCCCAGGGCTGGCACTCTGTCGATACCCCACCGAGACCCCATTGGGGCCAATACGCCCGCGTTTC
TTCCTTTTCCCCACCCCACCCCCCAAGTTCGGGTGAAGGCCCAGGGCTCGCAGCCAACGTCGGGGCGGCA
GGCCCTGCCATAGCCTCAGGTTACTCATATATACTTTAGATTGATTTAAAACTTCATTTTTAATTTAAAA
GGATCTAGGTGAAGATCCTTTTTGATAATCTCATGACCAAAATCCCTTAACGTGAGTTTTCGTTCCACTG
AGCGTCAGACCCCGTAGAAAAGATCAAAGGATCTTCTTGAGATCCTTTTTTTCTGCGCGTAATCTGCTGC
TTGCAAACAAAAAAACCACCGCTACCAGCGGTGGTTTGTTTGCCGGATCAAGAGCTACCAACTCTTTTTC
CGAAGGTAACTGGCTTCAGCAGAGCGCAGATACCAAATACTGTCCTTCTAGTGTAGCCGTAGTTAGGCCA
CCACTTCAAGAACTCTGTAGCACCGCCTACATACCTCGCTCTGCTAATCCTGTTACCAGTGGCTGCTGCC
AGTGGCGATAAGTCGTGTCTTACCGGGTTGGACTCAAGACGATAGTTACCGGATAAGGCGCAGCGGTCGG
GCTGAACGGGGGGTTCGTGCACACAGCCCAGCTTGGAGCGAACGACCTACACCGAACTGAGATACCTACA
GCGTGAGCTATGAGAAAGCGCCACGCTTCCCGAAGGGAGAAAGGCGGACAGGTATCCGGTAAGCGGCAGG
GTCGGAACAGGAGAGCGCACGAGGGAGCTTCCAGGGGGAAACGCCTGGTATCTTTATAGTCCTGTCGGGT
TTCGCCACCTCTGACTTGAGCGTCGATTTTTGTGATGCTCGTCAGGGGGGCGGAGCCTATGGAAAAACGC
CAGCAACGCGGCCTTTTTACGGTTCCTGGCCTTTTGCTGGCCTTTTGCTCACATGTTCTTTCCTGCGTTA
TCCCCTGATTCTGTGGATAACCGTATTACCGCCATGCAT
